Addgene plasmid #81890: pDONR223_THEMIS_WT
Purpose: Gateway Donor vector containing THEMIS , part of the Target Accelerator Plasmid Collection.
Depositing lab: Jesse Boehm & William Hahn & David Root. Depositing organization: Broad Institute. Publication: Systematic Functional Interrogation of Rare Cancer Variants Identifies Oncogenic Alleles. Kim E, Ilic N, Shrestha Y, Zou L, Kamburov A, Zhu C, Yang X, Lubonja R, Tran N, Nguyen C, Lawrence MS, Piccioni F, Bagul M, Doench JG, Chouinard CR, Wu X, Hogstrom L, Natoli T, Tamayo P, Horn H, Corsello SM, Lage K, Root DE, Subramanian A, Golub TR, Getz G, Boehm JS, Hahn WC. Cancer Discov. 2016 Jul;6(7):714-26. doi: 10.1158/2159-8290.CD-16-0160. Epub 2016 May 4. PubMed 27147599.
Backbone
  Vector backbone: pDONR223
  Backbone manufacturer: Invitrogen
  Backbone size w/o insert (bp): 2790
  Vector type: Gateway Entry vector
Growth in bacteria
  Bacterial resistance: Spectinomycin, 50 μg/mL
  Growth temperature: 37°C
  Growth strain: DH5alpha
  Copy number: High Copy
Gene/Insert
  Gene/Insert name: THEMIS
  Species: H. sapiens (human)
  Mutation: I630V
  GenBank ID: NM_001010923.2
  Entrez Gene: THEMIS (a.k.a. C6orf190, C6orf207, GASP, SPOT, TSEPA)
  Promoter: None
  Cloning method: Gateway Cloning
  Sequencing primers: 5′ M13pUC-fwd; 3′ M13-Rev
Terms and licenses: Academic/Nonprofit Terms; Industry Terms: Not Available to Industry
Depositor comments: Closed state: Stop codon immediately follows insert
How to cite: pDONR223_THEMIS_WT was a gift from Jesse Boehm & William Hahn & David Root (Addgene plasmid # 81890 ; http://n2t.net/addgene:81890 ; RRID:Addgene_81890)
