[The description below was written by a language model from this plasmid's Addgene catalogue record and pLannotate feature annotations shown in this document.]
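Description:
pDONR223_THEMIS_WT is a Gateway entry clone built on the Invitrogen pDONR223 backbone and carrying the human THEMIS open reading frame. It belongs to the Target Accelerator Plasmid Collection. It is a purely bacterial shuttle plasmid, replicating at high copy from a ColE1/pUC-type origin. Selection is with spectinomycin through the aadA (SmR) aminoglycoside adenylyltransferase gene, which lies downstream of a class 1 integron Pc promoter fragment and a remnant of a gentamicin resistance gene. rrnB T1 and T2 terminators sit upstream of the cloning region and help insulate it from read-through transcription. Small lacZα and lacI fragments are backbone remnants with no apparent function here.

The THEMIS coding sequence (about 1.9 kb of the 4.7 kb plasmid) is flanked on both sides by attL recombination sites in opposite orientations. The automated annotation labels both as an attL variant. These sites allow the ORF to be moved by an LR Clonase reaction into any compatible Gateway destination vector. The record lists no promoter for the insert, so THEMIS is not meant to be expressed from this plasmid. A T7 promoter is annotated just outside the 3′ att site, pointing back toward the insert. The clone is in the "closed" configuration, with a stop codon immediately after the ORF, so it suits native or N-terminally tagged expression rather than C-terminal fusions.

Although the name designates it as wild type, the catalogue lists an I630V substitution relative to the reference transcript, which users should keep in mind. THEMIS encodes a regulator of T-cell receptor signalling during thymocyte selection. In this collection, the clone serves as a reference allele for functional studies of cancer-associated variants.
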