Features (pLannotate 1.2.2; 12 found; start..end, strand, type, name):
     38..74      -  CDS            lacZα (fragment): LacZα fragment of β-galactosidase; lacZ fragment
     91..186     +  protein_bind   attL3: mutant version of attL; recombination site for the Gateway® LR reaction LR Clonase™
    192..2114    +  CDS            THEMIS: THMS1_HUMAN - Also known as C6orf190, C6orf207. Experimental evidence at protein level: Swiss-Prot protein existence level 1. Plays a central role in late thymocyte development by controlling both positive and negative T-cell selection. Required to sustain and/or integrate signals required for proper lineage commitment and maturation of T-cells. Regulates T-cell development through T-cell antigen receptor (TCR) signaling and in particular through the regulation of calcium influx and phosphorylation of Erk. From Homo sapiens (Human).
   2122..2217    -  protein_bind   attL3: mutant version of attL; recombination site for the Gateway® LR reaction LR Clonase™
   2236..2254    -  promoter       T7 promoter: promoter for bacteriophage T7 RNA polymerase
   2444..2467    +  promoter       Pc promoter (fragment): intI1 (promoter lies within the coding sequence); class 1 integron promoter
   2643..2699    +  CDS            GmR (fragment): gentamycin acetyltransferase; aacC1; confers resistance to gentamycin
   2706..3497    +  CDS            SmR: aminoglycoside adenylyltransferase (Murphy, 1985); aadA; confers resistance to spectinomycin and streptomycin
   3590..4178    +  rep_origin     ori: high-copy-number ColE1/pMB1/pBR322/pUC origin of replication
   4361..4453    +  CDS            lacI (fragment): lac repressor; lacI; The lac repressor binds to the lac operator to inhibit transcription in E. coli. This inhibition can be relieved by adding lactose or isopropyl-β-D-thiogalactopyranoside (IPTG).
   4508..4535    -  terminator     rrnB T2 terminator: transcription terminator T2 from the E. coli rrnB gene
   4667..4710    +  terminator     rrnB T1 terminator: Escherichia coli rrnB; transcription terminator T1 from the E. coli rrnB gene
>Addgene plasmid #81890 | pDONR223_THEMIS_WT | addgene full sequence | sequence record 169015 | Addgene NGS Result
GGCAGTTCCCTACTCTCGCGTTAACGCTAGCATGGATGTTTTCCCAGTCACGACGTTGTAAAACGACGGC
CAGTCTTAAGCTCGGGCCCCAAATAATGATTTTATTTTGACTGATAGTGACCTGTTCGTTGCAACAAATT
GATGAGCAATGCTTTTTTATAATGCCAACTTTGTACAAAAAAGTTGGCACCATGGCATTATCACTGGAAG
AATTCGTCCACTCCCTTGACCTCAGGACCCTACCCAGGGTTCTAGAAATCCAGGCAGGCATCTATCTTGA
AGGCTCTATTTATGAAATGTTTGGAAATGAATGCTGTTTTTCAACAGGAGAAGTGATTAAAATTACTGGT
CTCAAAGTTAAGAAGATCATAGCTGAAATTTGTGAGCAGATTGAAGGTTGTGAGTCTCTACAGCCATTTG
AACTGCCTATGAATTTTCCAGGTCTTTTTAAGATTGTGGCTGATAAAACTCCATACCTTACTATGGAAGA
AATCACAAGGACCATTCATATTGGACCAAGTAGACTAGGGCATCCTTGCTTCTATCATCAGAAGGATATA
AAACTAGAGAACCTCATCATAAAGCAGGGTGAGCAAATCATGCTCAACTCAGTTGAAGAGATTGATGGAG
AAATAATGGTGAGCTGTGCAGTAGCAAGGAATCATCAAACTCACTCATTTAATTTGCCTTTGTCACAAGA
AGGAGAATTCTACGAGTGTGAAGATGAACGTATTTACACTCTAAAGGAGATTGTTGAATGGAAGATTCCT
AAGAACAGAACAAGAACTGTAAACCTTACAGATTTTTCAAATAAGTGGGACTCAACGAATCCATTTCCTA
AAGACTTTTATGGTACCCTGATTCTCAAGCCTGTTTATGAAATTCAAGGTGTGATGAAATTTCGAAAAGA
TATAATCCGCATCCTCCCCAGTCTAGATGTCGAAGTCAAAGACATCACTGATTCTTACGATGCTAACTGG
TTTCTTCAGCTGTTATCAACAGAAGATCTTTTTGAAATGACTAGTAAAGAGTTCCCCATAGTGACTGAAG
TCATAGAAGCACCTGAAGGAAACCACCTGCCCCAAAGCATTTTACAGCCTGGGAAAACCATTGTGATCCA
CAAAAAGTACCAGGCATCAAGAATCTTAGCTTCAGAAATTAGAAGCAATTTTCCTAAAAGACACTTCTTG
ATCCCCACTAGCTATAAAGGCAAGTTCAAGCGGCGACCGAGGGAGTTCCCAACGGCCTATGACCTAGAGA
TCGCTAAGAGTGAAAAGGAGCCTCTTCACGTGGTGGCCACCAAAGCGTTTCATTCCCCTCATGACAAGCT
GTCATCCGTATCTGTTGGGGACCAGTTTCTGGTGCATCAGTCAGAGACGACTGAAGTCCTCTGTGAGGGA
ATAAAAAAAGTGGTGAATGTTCTGGCCTGTGAAAAAATCCTCAAAAAGTCCTATGAGGCTGCGCTGCTCC
CTTTGTACATGGAAGGAGGTTTTGTAGAGGTGATTCATGATAAGAAACAGTACCCGATTTCTGAGCTCTG
TAAACAGTTCCGTTTGCCCTTCAATGTGAAGGTGTCTGTCAGGGATCTTTCCATTGAAGAGGACGTGTTG
GCTGCCACACCAGGACTGCAGTTGGAGGAGGACATTACAGACTCTTACCTACTCATAAGTGACTTTGCCA
ACCCCACGGAGTGCTGGGAAATTCCTGTGGGCCGCTTGAATATGACTGTTCAGTTAGTTAGTAATTTCTC
TAGGGATGCAGAACCATTTCTAGTCAGGACTCTGGTAGAAGAGATCACTGAAGAGCAATATTACATGATG
CGGAGATATGAAAGCTCAGCCTCACATCCCCCACCTCGCCCTCCGAAACACCCCTCAGTAGAGGAAACAA
AGTTAACCCTGCTAACCTTAGCAGAAGAAAGGACGGTAGACCTGCCCAAGTCTCCCAAGCGTCATCACGT
AGACATAACCAAGAAACTTCACCCAAATCAAGCTGGCCTGGATTCAAAAGTACTGATTGGTAGTCAGAAT
GATTTGGTGGATGAAGAGAAAGAAAGGAGCAACCGTGGGGCCACAGCAGTAGCAGAAACATTCAAAAATG
AAAAACATCAAAAATGATTGCCAACTTTCTTGTACAAAGTTGGCATTATAAGAAAGCATTGCTTATCAAT
TTGTTGCAACGAACAGGTCACTATCAGTCAAAATAAAATCATTATTTGCCATCCAGCTGATATCCCCTAT
AGTGAGTCGTATTACATGGTCATAGCTGTTTCCTGGCAGCTCTGGCCCGTGTCTCAAAATCTCTGATGTT
ACATTGCACAAGATAAAAATATATCATCATGCCTCCTCTAGACCAGCCAGGACAGAAATGCCTCGACTTC
GCTGCTACCCAAGGTTGCCGGGTGACGCACACCGTGGAAACGGATGAAGGCACGAACCCAGTGGACATAA
GCCTGTTCGGTTCGTAAGCTGTAATGCAAGTAGCGTATGCGCTCACGCAACTGGTCCAGAACCTTGACCG
AACGCAGCGGTGGTAACGGCGCAGTGGCGGTTTTCATGGCTTGTTATGACTGTTTTTTTGGGGTACAGTC
TATGCCTCGGGCATCCAAGCAGCAAGCGCGTTACGCCGTGGGTCGATGTTTGATGTTATGGAGCAGCAAC
GATGTTACGCAGCAGGGCAGTCGCCCTAAAACAAAGTTAAACATTATGAGGGAAGCGGTGATCGCCGAAG
TATCGACTCAACTATCAGAGGTAGTTGGCGTCATCGAGCGCCATCTCGAACCGACGTTGCTGGCCGTACA
TTTGTACGGCTCCGCAGTGGATGGCGGCCTGAAGCCACACAGTGATATTGATTTGCTGGTTACGGTGACC
GTAAGGCTTGATGAAACAACGCGGCGAGCTTTGATCAACGACCTTTTGGAAACTTCGGCTTCCCCTGGAG
AGAGCGAGATTCTCCGCGCTGTAGAAGTCACCATTGTTGTGCACGACGACATCATTCCGTGGCGTTATCC
AGCTAAGCGCGAACTGCAATTTGGAGAATGGCAGCGCAATGACATTCTTGCAGGTATCTTCGAGCCAGCC
ACGATCGACATTGATCTGGCTATCTTGCTGACAAAAGCAAGAGAACATAGCGTTGCCTTGGTAGGTCCAG
CGGCGGAGGAACTCTTTGATCCGGTTCCTGAACAGGATCTATTTGAGGCGCTAAATGAAACCTTAACGCT
ATGGAACTCGCCGCCCGACTGGGCTGGCGATGAGCGAAATGTAGTGCTTACGTTGTCCCGCATTTGGTAC
AGCGCAGTAACCGGCAAAATCGCGCCGAAGGATGTCGCTGCCGACTGGGCAATGGAGCGCCTGCCGGCCC
AGTATCAGCCCGTCATACTTGAAGCTAGACAGGCTTATCTTGGACAAGAAGAAGATCGCTTGGCCTCGCG
CGCAGATCAGTTGGAAGAATTTGTCCACTACGTGAAAGGCGAGATCACCAAGGTAGTCGGCAAATAACCC
TCGAGCCACCCATGACCAAAATCCCTTAACGTGAGTTACGCGTCGTTCCACTGAGCGTCAGACCCCGTAG
AAAAGATCAAAGGATCTTCTTGAGATCCTTTTTTTCTGCGCGTAATCTGCTGCTTGCAAACAAAAAAACC
ACCGCTACCAGCGGTGGTTTGTTTGCCGGATCAAGAGCTACCAACTCTTTTTCCGAAGGTAACTGGCTTC
AGCAGAGCGCAGATACCAAATACTGTTCTTCTAGTGTAGCCGTAGTTAGGCCACCACTTCAAGAACTCTG
TAGCACCGCCTACATACCTCGCTCTGCTAATCCTGTTACCAGTGGCTGCTGCCAGTGGCGATAAGTCGTG
TCTTACCGGGTTGGACTCAAGACGATAGTTACCGGATAAGGCGCAGCGGTCGGGCTGAACGGGGGGTTCG
TGCACACAGCCCAGCTTGGAGCGAACGACCTACACCGAACTGAGATACCTACAGCGTGAGCTATGAGAAA
GCGCCACGCTTCCCGAAGGGAGAAAGGCGGACAGGTATCCGGTAAGCGGCAGGGTCGGAACAGGAGAGCG
CACGAGGGAGCTTCCAGGGGGAAACGCCTGGTATCTTTATAGTCCTGTCGGGTTTCGCCACCTCTGACTT
GAGCGTCGATTTTTGTGATGCTCGTCAGGGGGGCGGAGCCTATGGAAAAACGCCAGCAACGCGGCCTTTT
TACGGTTCCTGGCCTTTTGCTGGCCTTTTGCTCACATGTTCTTTCCTGCGTTATCCCCTGATTCTGTGGA
TAACCGTATTACCGCCTTTGAGTGAGCTGATACCGCTCGCCGCAGCCGAACGACCGAGCGCAGCGAGTCA
GTGAGCGAGGAAGCGGAAGAGCGCCCAATACGCAAACCGCCTCTCCCCGCGCGTTGGCCGATTCATTAAT
GCAGCTGGCACGACAGGTTTCCCGACTGGAAAGCGGGCAGTGAGCGCAACGCAATTAATACGCGTACCGC
TAGCCAGGAAGAGTTTGTAGAAACGCAAAAAGGCCATCCGTCAGGATGGCCTTCTGCTTAGTTTGATGCC
TGGCAGTTTATGGCGGGCGTCCTGCCCGCCACCCTCCGGGCCGTTGCTTCACAACGTTCAAATCCGCTCC
CGGCGGATTTGTCCTACTCAGGAGAGCGTTCACCGACAAACAACAGATAAAACGAAAGGCCCAGTCTTCC
GACTGAGCCTTTCGTTTTATTTGATGCCT
