>Addgene plasmid #81890 | pDONR223_THEMIS_WT | depositor partial sequence | sequence record 155209 | Insert sequence
ATGGCATTATCACTGGAAGAATTCGTCCACTCCCTTGACCTCAGGACCCTACCCAGGGTTCTAGAAATCC
AGGCAGGCATCTATCTTGAAGGCTCTATTTATGAAATGTTTGGAAATGAATGCTGTTTTTCAACAGGAGA
AGTGATTAAAATTACTGGTCTCAAAGTTAAGAAGATCATAGCTGAAATTTGTGAGCAGATTGAAGGTTGT
GAGTCTCTACAGCCATTTGAACTGCCTATGAATTTTCCAGGTCTTTTTAAGATTGTGGCTGATAAAACTC
CATACCTTACTATGGAAGAAATCACAAGGACCATTCATATTGGACCAAGTAGACTAGGGCATCCTTGCTT
CTATCATCAGAAGGATATAAAACTAGAGAACCTCATCATAAAGCAGGGTGAGCAAATCATGCTCAACTCA
GTTGAAGAGATTGATGGAGAAATAATGGTGAGCTGTGCAGTAGCAAGGAATCATCAAACTCACTCATTTA
ATTTGCCTTTGTCACAAGAAGGAGAATTCTACGAGTGTGAAGATGAACGTATTTACACTCTAAAGGAGAT
TGTTGAATGGAAGATTCCTAAGAACAGAACAAGAACTGTAAACCTTACAGATTTTTCAAATAAGTGGGAC
TCAACGAATCCATTTCCTAAAGACTTTTATGGTACCCTGATTCTCAAGCCTGTTTATGAAATTCAAGGTG
TGATGAAATTTCGAAAAGATATAATCCGCATCCTCCCCAGTCTAGATGTCGAAGTCAAAGACATCACTGA
TTCTTACGATGCTAACTGGTTTCTTCAGCTGTTATCAACAGAAGATCTTTTTGAAATGACTAGTAAAGAG
TTCCCCATAGTGACTGAAGTCATAGAAGCACCTGAAGGAAACCACCTGCCCCAAAGCATTTTACAGCCTG
GGAAAACCATTGTGATCCACAAAAAGTACCAGGCATCAAGAATCTTAGCTTCAGAAATTAGAAGCAATTT
TCCTAAAAGACACTTCTTGATCCCCACTAGCTATAAAGGCAAGTTCAAGCGGCGACCGAGGGAGTTCCCA
ACGGCCTATGACCTAGAGATCGCTAAGAGTGAAAAGGAGCCTCTTCACGTGGTGGCCACCAAAGCGTTTC
ATTCCCCTCATGACAAGCTGTCATCCGTATCTGTTGGGGACCAGTTTCTGGTGCATCAGTCAGAGACGAC
TGAAGTCCTCTGTGAGGGAATAAAAAAAGTGGTGAATGTTCTGGCCTGTGAAAAAATCCTCAAAAAGTCC
TATGAGGCTGCGCTGCTCCCTTTGTACATGGAAGGAGGTTTTGTAGAGGTGATTCATGATAAGAAACAGT
ACCCGATTTCTGAGCTCTGTAAACAGTTCCGTTTGCCCTTCAATGTGAAGGTGTCTGTCAGGGATCTTTC
CATTGAAGAGGACGTGTTGGCTGCCACACCAGGACTGCAGTTGGAGGAGGACATTACAGACTCTTACCTA
CTCATAAGTGACTTTGCCAACCCCACGGAGTGCTGGGAAATTCCTGTGGGCCGCTTGAATATGACTGTTC
AGTTAGTTAGTAATTTCTCTAGGGATGCAGAACCATTTCTAGTCAGGACTCTGGTAGAAGAGATCACTGA
AGAGCAATATTACATGATGCGGAGATATGAAAGCTCAGCCTCACATCCCCCACCTCGCCCTCCGAAACAC
CCCTCAGTAGAGGAAACAAAGTTAACCCTGCTAACCTTAGCAGAAGAAAGGACGGTAGACCTGCCCAAGT
CTCCCAAGCGTCATCACGTAGACATAACCAAGAAACTTCACCCAAATCAAGCTGGCCTGGATTCAAAAGT
ACTGATTGGTAGTCAGAATGATTTGGTGGATGAAGAGAAAGAAAGGAGCAACCGTGGGGCCACAGCAGTA
GCAGAAACATTCAAAAATGAAAAACATCAAAAATGA
